>Addgene plasmid #240558 | pFA6a-psfGFPcp-hphNT1 | addgene full sequence | sequence record 479470 | Addgene NGS Result
ACGCGGCCGCCAGCTGAAGCTTCGTACGCTGCAGGTCGACGGATCCCCGGGTTAATTAACGAAGATGGTT
CTGTTCAACTTGCAGATCATTACCAACAAAACACTCCAATTGGAGATGGTCCAGTTCTTCTTCCTGATAA
CCATTATCTTTCTACACAATCAGTTTTGTCTAAGGATCCTAACGAAAAGAGAGATCATATGGTTTTATTA
GAATTTGTTACTGCTGCTGGTATTACACATGGTATGGATGAACTTTACAAGGGAGGTGGCTCTATGCGTA
AGGGTGAAGAATTGTTTACTGGAGTTGTTCCTATTTTAGTTGAATTGGATGGAGATGTTAATGGTCATAA
GTTTTCTGTTCGTGGTGAAGGAGAAGGAGATGCTACTAACGGAAAATTGACACTTAAGTTTATTTGTACT
ACAGGTAAACTTCCTGTTCCATGGCCTACTCTTGTTACTACATTGACATATGGTGTTCAATGCTTTGCTC
GTTACCCAGATCATATGAAGCAACATGATTTCTTTAAGTCAGCAATGCCTGAAGGATACGTTCAAGAACG
TACTATTTCTTTTAAAGATGATGGTACTTACAAGACAAGAGCTGAGGTTAAGTTTGAAGGAGATACTTTG
GTTAACCGAATTGAACTTAAGGGTATTGATTTTAAGGAAGATGGAAACATTCTTGGTCATAAGCTTGAAT
ACAACTTTAACTCACATAACGTTTACATTACTGCTGATAAGCAAAAGAATGGAATTAAAGCAAACTTTAA
GATTCGTCATAACGTTTAGGGCGCGCCACTTCTAAATAAGCGAATTTCTTATGATTTATGATTTTTATTA
TTAAATAAGTTATAAAAAAAATAAGTGTATACAAATTTTAAAGTGACTCTTAGGTTTTAAAACGAAAATT
CTTATTCTTGAGTAACTCTTTCCTGTAGGTCAGGTTGCTTTCTCAGGTATAGTATGAGGTCGCTCTTATT
GACCACACCTCTACCGGCAGATCCGCTAGGGATAACAGGGTAATATAGATCTGTTTAGCTTGCCTCGTCC
CCGCCGGGTCACCCGGCCAGCGACATGGAGGCCCAGAATACCCTCCTTGACAGTCTTGACGTGCGCAGCT
CAGGGGCATGATGTGACTGTCGCCCGTACATTTAGCCCATACATCCCCATGTATAATCATTTGCATCCAT
ACATTTTGATGGCCGCACGGCGCGAAGCAAAAATTACGGCTCCTCGCTGCGGACCTGCGAGCAGGGAAAC
GCTCCCCTCACAGACGCGTTGAATTGTCCCCACGCCGCGCCCCTGTAGAGAAATATAAAAGGTTAGGATT
TGCCACTGAGGTTCTTCTTTCATATACTTCCTTTTAAAATCTTGCTAGGATACAGTTCTCACATCACATC
CGAACATAAACAACCATGGGTAAAAAGCCTGAACTCACCGCGACGTCTGTCGAGAAGTTTCTGATCGAAA
AGTTCGACAGCGTCTCCGACCTGATGCAGCTCTCGGAGGGCGAAGAATCTCGTGCTTTCAGCTTCGATGT
AGGAGGGCGTGGATATGTCCTGCGGGTAAATAGCTGCGCCGATGGTTTCTACAAAGATCGTTATGTTTAT
CGGCACTTTGCATCGGCCGCGCTCCCGATTCCGGAAGTGCTTGACATTGGGGAATTCAGCGAGAGCCTGA
CCTATTGCATCTCCCGCCGTGCACAGGGTGTCACGTTGCAAGACCTGCCTGAAACCGAACTGCCCGCTGT
TCTGCAGCCGGTCGCGGAGGCCATGGATGCGATCGCTGCGGCCGATCTTAGCCAGACGAGCGGGTTCGGC
CCATTCGGACCGCAAGGAATCGGTCAATACACTACATGGCGTGATTTCATATGCGCGATTGCTGATCCCC
ATGTGTATCACTGGCAAACTGTGATGGACGACACCGTCAGTGCGTCCGTCGCGCAGGCTCTCGATGAGCT
GATGCTTTGGGCCGAGGACTGCCCCGAAGTCCGGCACCTCGTGCACGCGGATTTCGGCTCCAACAATGTC
CTGACGGACAATGGCCGCATAACAGCGGTCATTGACTGGAGCGAGGCGATGTTCGGGGATTCCCAATACG
AGGTCGCCAACATCTTCTTCTGGAGGCCGTGGTTGGCTTGTATGGAGCAGCAGACGCGCTACTTCGAGCG
GAGGCATCCGGAGCTTGCAGGATCGCCGCGGCTCCGGGCGTATATGCTCCGCATTGGTCTTGACCAACTC
TATCAGAGCTTGGTTGACGGCAATTTCGATGATGCAGCTTGGGCGCAGGGTCGATGCGACGCAATCGTCC
GATCCGGAGCCGGGACTGTCGGGCGTACACAAATCGCCCGCAGAAGCGCGGCCGTCTGGACCGATGGCTG
TGTAGAAGTACTCGCCGATAGTGGAAACCGACGCCCCAGCACTCGTCCGAGGGCAAAGGAATAATCTCGA
GTCATGTAATTAGTTATGTCACGCTTACATTCACGCCCTCCCCCCACATCCGCTCTAACCGAAAAGGAAG
GAGTTAGACAACCTGAAGTCTAGGTCCCTATTTATTTTTTTATAGTTATGTTAGTATTAAGAACGTTATT
TATATTTCAAATTTTTCTTTTTTTTCTGTACAGACGCGTGTACGCATGTAACATTATACTGAAAACCTTG
CTTGAGAAGGTTTTGGGACGCTCGAAGGCTTTAACGAGCTCGAATTCATCGATGATATCAGATCCACTAG
TGGCCTATGCGGCCGCGGATCTGCCGGTCTCCCTATAGTGAGTCGTATTAATTTCGATAAGCCAGGTTAA
CCTGCATTAATGAATCGGCCAACGCGCGGGGAGAGGCGGTTTGCGTATTGGGCGCTCTTCCGCTTCCTCG
CTCACTGACTCGCTGCGCTCGGTCGTTCGGCTGCGGCGAGCGGTATCAGCTCACTCAAAGGCGGTAATAC
GGTTATCCACAGAATCAGGGGATAACGCAGGAAAGAACATGTGAGCAAAAGGCCAGCAAAAGGCCAGGAA
CCGTAAAAAGGCCGCGTTGCTGGCGTTTTTCCATAGGCTCCGCCCCCCTGACGAGCATCACAAAAATCGA
CGCTCAAGTCAGAGGTGGCGAAACCCGACAGGACTATAAAGATACCAGGCGTTTCCCCCTGGAAGCTCCC
TCGTGCGCTCTCCTGTTCCGACCCTGCCGCTTACCGGATACCTGTCCGCCTTTCTCCCTTCGGGAAGCGT
GGCGCTTTCTCATAGCTCACGCTGTAGGTATCTCAGTTCGGTGTAGGTCGTTCGCTCCAAGCTGGGCTGT
GTGCACGAACCCCCCGTTCAGCCCGACCGCTGCGCCTTATCCGGTAACTATCGTCTTGAGTCCAACCCGG
TAAGACACGACTTATCGCCACTGGCAGCAGCCACTGGTAACAGGATTAGCAGAGCGAGGTATGTAGGCGG
TGCTACAGAGTTCTTGAAGTGGTGGCCTAACTACGGCTACACTAGAAGAACAGTATTTGGTATCTGCGCT
CTGCTGAAGCCAGTTACCTTCGGAAAAAGAGTTGGTAGCTCTTGATCCGGCAAACAAACCACCGCTGGTA
GCGGTGGTTTTTTTGTTTGCAAGCAGCAGATTACGCGCAGAAAAAAAGGATCTCAAGAAGATCCTTTGAT
CTTTTCTACGGGGTCTGACGCTCAGTGGAACGAAAACTCACGTTAAGGGATTTTGGTCATGAGATTATCA
AAAAGGATCTTCACCTAGATCCTTTTAAATTAAAAATGAAGTTTTAAATCAATCTAAAGTATATATGAGT
AAACTTGGTCTGACAGTTACCAATGCTTAATCAGTGAGGCACCTATCTCAGCGATCTGTCTATTTCGTTC
ATCCATAGTTGCCTGACTCCCCGTCGTGTAGATAACTACGATACGGGAGGGCTTACCATCTGGCCCCAGT
GCTGCAATGATACCGCGAGACCCACGCTCACCGGCTCCAGATTTATCAGCAATAAACCAGCCAGCCGGAA
GGGCCGAGCGCAGAAGTGGTCCTGCAACTTTATCCGCCTCCATCCAGTCTATTAATTGTTGCCGGGAAGC
TAGAGTAAGTAGTTCGCCAGTTAATAGTTTGCGCAACGTTGTTGCCATTGCTACAGGCATCGTGGTGTCA
CGCTCGTCGTTTGGTATGGCTTCATTCAGCTCCGGTTCCCAACGATCAAGGCGAGTTACATGATCCCCCA
TGTTGTGCAAAAAAGCGGTTAGCTCCTTCGGTCCTCCGATCGTTGTCAGAAGTAAGTTGGCCGCAGTGTT
ATCACTCATGGTTATGGCAGCACTGCATAATTCTCTTACTGTCATGCCATCCGTAAGATGCTTTTCTGTG
ACTGGTGAGTACTCAACCAAGTCATTCTGAGAATAGTGTATGCGGCGACCGAGTTGCTCTTGCCCGGCGT
CAATACGGGATAATACCGCGCCACATAGCAGAACTTTAAAAGTGCTCATCATTGGAAAACGTTCTTCGGG
GCGAAAACTCTCAAGGATCTTACCGCTGTTGAGATCCAGTTCGATGTAACCCACTCGTGCACCCAACTGA
TCTTCAGCATCTTTTACTTTCACCAGCGTTTCTGGGTGAGCAAAAACAGGAAGGCAAAATGCCGCAAAAA
AGGGAATAAGGGCGACACGGAAATGTTGAATACTCATACTCTTCCTTTTTCAATATTATTGAAGCATTTA
TCAGGGTTATTGTCTCATGAGCGGATACATATTTGAATGTATTTAGAAAAATAAACAAATAGGGGTTCCG
CGCACATTTCCCCGAAAAGTGCCACCTGACGTCTAAGAAACCATTATTATCATGACATTAACCTATAAAA
ATAGGCGTATCACGAGGCCCTTTCGTCTCGCGCGTTTCGGTGATGACGGTGAAAACCTCTGACACATGCA
GCTCCCGGAGACGGTCACAGCTTGTCTGTAAGCGGATGCCGGGAGCAGACAAGCCCGTCAGGGCGCGTCA
GCGGGTGTTGGCGGGTGTCGGGGCTGGCTTAACTATGCGGCATCAGAGCAGATTGTACTGAGAGTGCACC
ATATGGACATATTGTCGTTAGAACGCGGCTACAATTAATACATAACCTTATGTATCATACACATACGATT
TAGGTGACACTATAGA
Features (pLannotate 1.2.2; 13 found; start..end, strand, type, name):
     61..705     +  CDS            cEGFP (fragment): cEGFP is a basic (constitutively fluorescent) green fluorescent protein published in 2008, derived from Aequorea victoria.
    718..786     +  CDS            cEGFP (fragment): cEGFP is a basic (constitutively fluorescent) green fluorescent protein published in 2008, derived from Aequorea victoria.
    810..997     +  terminator     ADH1 terminator: S. cerevisiae ADH1; transcription terminator for the S. cerevisiae alcohol dehydrogenase 1 (ADH1) gene
   1072..2446    +  gene           hphMX6 (fragment): yeast selectable marker conferring hygromycin resistance
   2498..2687    +  terminator     CYC1 terminator: S. cerevisiae CYC1; transcription terminator for CYC1
   2762..2780    -  promoter       T7 promoter: promoter for bacteriophage T7 RNA polymerase
   2802..2855    -  CDS            lacI (fragment): lac repressor; lacI; The lac repressor binds to the lac operator to inhibit transcription in E. coli. This inhibition can be relieved by adding lactose or isopropyl-β-D-thiogalactopyranoside (IPTG).
   3038..3626    -  rep_origin     ori: high-copy-number ColE1/pMB1/pBR322/pUC origin of replication
   3797..4657    -  CDS            AmpR: β-lactamase; bla; confers resistance to ampicillin, carbenicillin, and related antibiotics
   4658..4762    -  promoter       AmpR promoter: bla
   4857..4892    +  CDS            rop (fragment): Rop protein, which maintains plasmids at low copy number; rop
   4994..5045    +  misc_feature   bom (fragment): basis of mobility region from pBR322
   5108..5126    +  promoter       SP6 promoter: promoter for bacteriophage SP6 RNA polymerase
