[The description below was written by a language model from this plasmid's Addgene catalogue record and pLannotate feature annotations shown in this document.]
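Description:
pFA6a-psfGFPcp-hphNT1 is a 5,126 nt yeast tagging plasmid built on the pFA6a backbone. It serves as a template module for fusing a fluorescent protein to the C-terminus of Schizosaccharomyces pombe proteins by modifying the 3' end of the endogenous gene. It has no yeast replication origin in the annotated features, which fits a cassette meant for genomic integration rather than episomal maintenance. In E. coli it is propagated through a high-copy ColE1/pUC-type origin and selected with ampicillin via the β-lactamase gene and its native promoter. Flanking T7 and SP6 promoters and short lacI, rop and bom fragments are backbone remnants with no stated function here.

The payload is psfGFPcp, a 729 bp synthetic open reading frame encoding a circularly permuted superfolder GFP, codon-optimized for S. pombe and cloned between retained PacI and AscI sites. The automated annotation labels this region as two fragments of "cEGFP". This probably reflects similarity matching to a related permuted GFP rather than the actual identity given in the catalogue entry. No promoter precedes the tag, since expression depends on the tagged gene's own promoter after in-frame integration. The S. cerevisiae ADH1 terminator immediately downstream ends the fusion transcript. Next comes the hphNT1 marker, annotated as an hphMX6-like hygromycin resistance gene followed by the CYC1 terminator, which allows selection of yeast integrants on hygromycin. The record does not annotate the marker's promoter separately. The tag-terminator-marker unit is typically used to place a protein under its native regulation with a fluorescent readout. The associated publication concerns the ordering of anaphase events and protein degradation.
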