Addgene plasmid #240558: pFA6a-psfGFPcp-hphNT1
Purpose: Tag S. pombe genes at 3' end (C-terminal end of protein) with circularly permuted superfolder GFP, codon-optimized for S. pombe
Depositing lab: Silke Hauf. Depositing organization: Virginia Polytechnic Institute and State University. Publication: Robust Ordering of Anaphase Events by Adaptive Thresholds and Competing Degradation Pathways. Kamenz J, Mihaljev T, Kubis A, Legewie S, Hauf S. Mol Cell. 2015 Nov 5;60(3):446-59. doi: 10.1016/j.molcel.2015.09.022. Epub 2015 Oct 29. PubMed 26527280.
Backbone
  Vector backbone: pFA6a
  Vector type: Yeast Expression
  Selectable markers: Hygromycin
Growth in bacteria
  Bacterial resistance: Ampicillin, 100 μg/mL
  Growth temperature: 37°C
  Growth strain: DH5alpha
  Copy number: High Copy
Gene/Insert
  Gene/Insert name: psfGFPcp
  Species: Synthetic
  Insert size (bp): 729
  Cloning method: Restriction Enzyme; 5′ cloning site PacI (not destroyed); 3′ cloning site AscI (not destroyed)
Terms and licenses: Academic/Nonprofit Terms; Industry Terms: Not Available to Industry
Depositor comments: sfGFPcp amino acid sequence as in Pedelacq, 2006 (doi: 10.1038/nbt1172) / GenBank: ADW83736.1
How to cite: pFA6a-psfGFPcp-hphNT1 was a gift from Silke Hauf (Addgene plasmid # 240558 ; http://n2t.net/addgene:240558 ; RRID:Addgene_240558)
